Addgene plasmid #109933: pHH0103_PLK1_Pkinase
Purpose: Protein expression and purification of PLK1_Pkinase
Depositing lab: Sachdev Sidhu. Depositing organization: University of Toronto. Publication: Large-scale survey and database of high affinity ligands for peptide recognition modules. Teyra J, Kelil A, Jain S, Helmy M, Jajodia R, Hooda Y, Gu J, D'Cruz AA, Nicholson SE, Min J, Sudol M, Kim PM, Bader GD, Sidhu SS. Mol Syst Biol. 2020 Dec;16(12):e9310. doi: 10.15252/msb.20199310. PubMed 33438817.
Backbone
  Vector backbone: pHH0103
  Vector type: Bacterial Expression
Growth in bacteria
  Bacterial resistance: Ampicillin, 100 μg/mL
  Growth temperature: 37°C
  Growth strain: DH5alpha
  Copy number: Low Copy
Gene/Insert
  Gene/Insert name: PLK1_Pkinase
  Species: H. sapiens (human)
  Cloning method: Restriction Enzyme; 5′ cloning site Sfi1 (unknown if destroyed); 3′ cloning site Not1 (unknown if destroyed)
Terms and licenses: Academic/Nonprofit Terms; Industry Terms: Not Available to Industry
How to cite: pHH0103_PLK1_Pkinase was a gift from Sachdev Sidhu (Addgene plasmid # 109933 ; http://n2t.net/addgene:109933 ; RRID:Addgene_109933)
