[The description below was written by a language model from this plasmid's Addgene catalogue record and pLannotate feature annotations shown in this document.]
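Description:
pHH0103_PLK1_Pkinase is a 7.6 kb bacterial expression plasmid built on the pHH0103 backbone for producing and purifying the protein kinase domain of human polo-like kinase 1 (PLK1) in E. coli. It replicates from a ColE1/pBR322-type origin accompanied by the bom region, and the catalogue lists it as low copy. The rop gene appears only as two fragments flanking an f1 phage origin, which seems to have been inserted into it. Selection is by ampicillin through the β-lactamase gene and its native promoter.

Expression is driven by the tac promoter followed by a lac operator. A plasmid-borne lacI gene under the lacIq promoter supplies ample repressor, so transcription stays off until it is induced with IPTG or lactose. The open reading frame begins with a 6xHis tag, continues into Schistosoma japonicum glutathione S-transferase, and then runs into the roughly 0.9 kb PLK1 fragment, which was cloned between SfiI and NotI sites. The annotation software matched this fragment to the mouse Plk1 entry, but the catalogue records the insert as human, and the match probably reflects the close conservation of the two orthologues. The resulting His-GST-kinase fusion can be captured on either nickel or glutathione resin.

A bacteriophage fd terminator lies just downstream of the insert. Beyond it are fragments of M13 gene III, along with remnants of the tetracycline resistance gene and its promoter. These, together with the f1 origin, suggest that the backbone derives from a phage-display phagemid, though the record does not say so. The plasmid belongs to a collection made for a large-scale survey of high-affinity ligands for peptide recognition modules, in which purified domains of this kind would plausibly serve as binding targets.
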