Features (pLannotate 1.2.2; 21 found; start..end, strand, type, name):
      1..29      +  promoter       tac promoter: strong E. coli promoter; hybrid between the trp and lac UV5 promoters
     37..53      +  protein_bind   lac operator: The lac repressor binds to the lac operator to inhibit transcription in E. coli. This inhibition can be relieved by adding lactose or isopropyl-β-D-thiogalactopyranoside (IPTG). lac repressor encoded by lacI
    138..155     +  CDS            6xHis: 6xHis affinity tag
    171..824     +  CDS            GST26_SCHJA: Experimental evidence at protein level: Swiss-Prot protein existence level 1. GST isoenzymes appear to play a central role in the parasite detoxification system. Other functions are also suspected including a role in increasing the solubility of haematin in the parasite gut. From Schistosoma japonicum (Blood fluke).
    870..1784    +  CDS            Plk1 (fragment): PLK1_MOUSE - Also known as Plk. Experimental evidence at protein level: Swiss-Prot protein existence level 1. Serine/threonine-protein kinase that performs several important functions throughout M phase of the cell cycle, including the regulation of centrosome maturation and spindle assembly, the removal of cohesins from chromosome arms, the inactivation of anaphase- promoting complex/cyclosome (APC/C) inhibitors, and the regulation of mitotic exit and cytokinesis. Polo-like kinase proteins acts by binding and phosphorylating proteins are that already phosphorylated on a specific motif recogni
   1797..1844    +  terminator     fd terminator (sequence withheld): central terminator from bacteriophage fd (Otsuka and Kunisawa, 1982)
   1849..2061    +  CDS            M13 gene III (fragment) (sequence partly withheld): pIII; III; minor coat protein
   2076..2546    +  CDS            M13 gene III (fragment) (sequence partly withheld): pIII; III; minor coat protein
   2568..2638    +  CDS            TcR (fragment): tetracycline efflux protein; tet; confers resistance to tetracycline
   2880..3260    -  CDS            YPB1_ECOLX: Protein predicted: Swiss-Prot protein existence level 4. From Escherichia coli.
   3277..3428    +  CDS            rop (fragment): Rop protein, which maintains plasmids at low copy number; rop
   3464..3892    -  rep_origin     f1 ori (sequence partly withheld): f1 bacteriophage origin of replication; arrow indicates direction of (+) strand synthesis
   3901..3940    +  CDS            rop (fragment): Rop protein, which maintains plasmids at low copy number; rop
   4042..4182    +  misc_feature   bom: basis of mobility region from pBR322
   4368..4955    -  rep_origin     ori: high-copy-number ColE1/pMB1/pBR322/pUC origin of replication
   5126..5986    -  CDS            AmpR: β-lactamase; bla; confers resistance to ampicillin, carbenicillin, and related antibiotics
   5987..6091    -  promoter       AmpR promoter: bla
   6200..6277    +  promoter       lacIq promoter: lacI (mutant); In the lacIq allele, a single base change in the promoter boosts expression of the lacI gene about 10-fold.
   6278..7360    +  CDS            lacI: lac repressor; lacI; The lac repressor binds to the lac operator to inhibit transcription in E. coli. This inhibition can be relieved by adding lactose or isopropyl-β-D-thiogalactopyranoside (IPTG).
   7373..7394    +  protein_bind   CAP binding site: CAP binding activates transcription in the presence of cAMP. E. coli catabolite activator protein
   7413..7430    +  promoter       tet promoter (fragment): E. coli promoter for tetracycline efflux protein gene
>Addgene plasmid #109933 | pHH0103_PLK1_Pkinase | addgene full sequence | sequence record 215112 | Addgene NGS Result
TTGACAATTAATCATCGGCTCGTATAATGTGTGGAATTGTGAGCGGATAACAATTTCACACAGGAAACAG
CCAGTCCGTTTAGGTGTTTTCACGAGCACTTCACCAACAAGGACCATAGATTATGAAAATCGAAGAACAC
CATCACCATCACCATTCCAGCGGTAAGCTTATGTCCCCTATACTAGGTTATTGGAAAATTAAGGGCCTTG
TGCAACCCACTCGACTTCTTTTGGAATATCTTGAAGAAAAATATGAAGAGCATTTGTATGAGCGCGATGA
AGGTGATAAATGGCGAAACAAAAAGTTTGAATTGGGTTTGGAGTTTCCCAATCTTCCTTATTATATTGAT
GGTGATGTTAAATTAACACAGTCTATGGCCATCATACGTTATATAGCTGACAAGCACAACATGTTGGGTG
GTTGTCCAAAAGAGCGTGCAGAGATTTCAATGCTTGAAGGAGCGGTTTTGGATATTAGATACGGTGTTTC
GAGAATTGCATATAGTAAAGACTTTGAAACTCTCAAAGTTGATTTTCTTAGCAAGCTACCTGAAATGCTG
AAAATGTTCGAAGATCGTTTATGTCATAAAACATATTTAAATGGTGATCATGTAACCCATCCTGACTTCA
TGTTGTATGACGCTCTTGATGTTGTTTTATACATGGACCCAATGTGCCTGGATGCGTTCCCAAAATTAGT
TTGTTTTAAAAAACGTATTGAAGCTATCCCACAAATTGATAAGTACTTGAAATCCAGCAAGTATATAGCA
TGGCCTTTGCAGGGCTGGCAAGCCACGTTTGGTGGTGGCGACCATCCTCCAAAATCGGATCTGGAAGTTC
TGTTCCAGGGGCCCCTGTCCAGCGGTCTGGTTCCGCGTGGTTCCGGTACCGCGGCCCAGCCGGCCGAAAT
TCCGGAAGTTCTGGTTGATCCGCGTAGCCGTCGTCGTTATGTTCGTGGTCGTTTTCTGGGTAAAGGTGGT
TTTGCCAAATGCTTTGAAATTAGTGATGCCGATACCAAAGAAGTGTTTGCCGGTAAAATTGTTCCGAAAA
GCCTGCTGCTGAAACCGCATCAGCGTGAAAAAATGAGCATGGAAATTAGCATTCATCGTAGCCTGGCACA
TCAGCATGTTGTTGGTTTTCATGGCTTTTTCGAGGATAACGATTTTGTGTTTGTTGTGCTGGAACTGTGT
CGTCGTCGCAGCCTGTTAGAACTGCATAAACGTCGTAAAGCACTGACCGAACCGGAAGCACGTTATTACC
TGCGTCAGATTGTTCTGGGTTGTCAGTATCTGCATCGTAATCGTGTTATCCATCGTGATCTGAAACTGGG
TAACCTGTTTCTGAATGAAGATCTGGAAGTGAAAATTGGCGATTTTGGTCTGGCAACCAAAGTGGAATAT
GATGGTGAACGTAAAAAAACCCTGTGTGGCACCCCGAACTATATTGCACCGGAAGTGCTGAGCAAAAAAG
GTCATAGCTTTGAAGTTGATGTTTGGAGCATTGGCTGCATTATGTATACCCTGCTGGTTGGTAAACCGCC
TTTTGAAACCAGCTGTCTGAAAGAAACCTATCTGCGCATCAAAAAAAACGAGTATAGCATCCCGAAACAT
ATTAATCCGGTTGCAGCAAGCCTGATCCAGAAAATGCTGCAGACCGATCCGACCGCACGTCCGACCATTA
ATGAACTGCTGAATGATGAATTTTTCACCAGCGGTTATATTCCGGCACGTCTGCCGATTACCTGTCTGAC
CATTCCGCCTCGTTTTAGCATTGCTCCGAGTGCGGCCGCATA
[142 nt withheld, positions 1793-1934]
C
[98 nt withheld, positions 1936-2033]
AGTTTGTACTGGTGACGAAACTCAGTGTCTAGCTAGAGTGGC
[149 nt withheld, positions 2076-2224]
T
[41 nt withheld, positions 2226-2266]
T
[62 nt withheld, positions 2268-2329]
A
[35 nt withheld, positions 2331-2365]
CCTCCCTCAATCGGTTGAATGTCGCCCTTTTGTCTTTGGCGCTGGTAAACCATATGAA
[86 nt withheld, positions 2424-2509]
T
[54 nt withheld, positions 2511-2564]
CTAGCGCCGCCCTATACCTTGTCTGCCTCCCCGCGTTGCGTCGCGGTGCATGGAGCCGGGCCACCTCGAC
CTGAATGGAAGCCGGCGGCACCTCGCTAACGGATTCACCACTCCAAGAATTGGAGCCAATCAATTCTTGC
GGAGAACTGTGAATGCGCAAACCAACCCTTGGCAGAACATATCCATCGCGTCCGCCATCTCCAGCAGCCG
CACGCGGCGCATCTCGGGCAGCGTTGGGTCCTGGCCACGGGTGCGCATGATCGTGCTCCTGTCGTTGAGG
ACCCGGCTAGGCTGGCGGGGTTGCCTTACTGGTTAGCAGAATGAATCACCGATACGCGAGCGAACGTGAA
GCGACTGCTGCTGCAAAACGTCTGCGACCTGAGCAACAACATGAATGGTCTTCGGTTTCCGTGTTTCGTA
AAGTCTGGAAACGCGGAAGTCAGCGCCCTGCACCATTATGTTCCGGATCTGCATCGCAGGATGCTGCTGG
CTACCCTGTGGAACACCTACATCTGTATTAACGAAGCGCTGGCATTGACCCTGAGTGATTTTTCTCTGGT
CCCGCCGCATCCATACCGCCAGTTGTTTACCCTCACAACGTTCCAGTAACCGGGCATGTTCATCATCAGT
AACCCGTATCGTGAGCATCCTCTCTCGTTTCATCGGTATCATTACCCCCATGAACAGAAATCCCCCTTAC
ACGGAGGCATCAGTGACCAAACAGGAAAAAACCGCCCTTAACATGGCCCGCTTTATCAGAAGCCAGACAT
TAACGCTTCTGGAGAAACTCAACGAGCTGGACGCGGATGAACAGGCAGACATCTGTGAATCGCTTCACGA
CCACGCTGATGAGCTTTACCGCAGGATCCGCGAAATTGTAAGCGTTAATATTTTGTTAAAATTCGCGTTA
AATTTTTGTTAAATCAGCTCATTTTTTAACCAATAGGCCGAAATCGGCAAAATCCCTTATAAATCAAAAG
AATAGACCGAGATAGGGT
[37 nt withheld, positions 3563-3599]
AAAGAACGTGGACTCCAACGTCAAAGG
[49 nt withheld, positions 3627-3675]
T
[91 nt withheld, positions 3677-3767]
G
[124 nt withheld, positions 3769-3892]
CGCGGATCCTGCCTCGCGCGTTTCGGTGATGACGGTGAAAACCTCTGACACATGCAGCTCCCGGAGACGG
TCACAGCTTGTCTGTAAGCGGATGCCGGGAGCAGACAAGCCCGTCAGGGCGCGTCAGCGGGTGTTGGCGG
GTGTCGGGGCGCAGCCATGACCCAGTCACGTAGCGATAGCGGAGTGTATACTGGCTTAACTATGCGGCAT
CAGAGCAGATTGTACTGAGAGTGCACCATATGCGGTGTGAAATACCGCACAGATGCGTAAGGAGAAAATA
CCGCATCAGGCGCTCTTCCGCTTCCTCGCTCACTGACTCGCTGCGCTCGGTCGTTCGGCTGCGGCGAGCG
GTATCAGCTCACTCAAAGGCGGTAATACGGTTATCCACAGAATCAGGGGATAACGCAGGAAAGAACATGT
GAGCAAAAGGCCAGCAAAAGGCCAGGAACCGTAAAAAGGCCGCGTTGCTGGCGTTTTTCCATAGGCTCCG
CCCCCCTGACGAGCATCACAAAAATCGACGCTCAAGTCAGAGGTGGCGAAACCCGACAGGACTATAAAGA
TACCAGGGTTTCCCCCTGGAAGCTCCCTCGTGCGCTCTCCTGTTCCGACCCTGCCGCTTACCGGATACCT
GTCCGCCTTTCTCCCTTCGGGAAGCGTGGCGCTTTCTCATAGCTCACGCTGTAGGTATCTCAGTTCGGTG
TAGGTCGTTCGCTCCAAGCTGGGCTGTGTGCACGAACCCCCCGTTCAGCCCGACCGCTGCGCCTTATCCG
GTAACTATCGTCTTGAGTCCAACCCGGTAAGACACGACTTATCGCCACTGGCAGCAGCCACTGGTAACAG
GATTAGCAGAGCGAGGTATGTAGGCGGTGCTACAGAGTTCTTGAAGTGGTGGCCTAACTACGGCTACACT
AGAAGGACAGTATTTGGTATCTGCGCTCTGCTGAAGCCAGTTACCTTCGGAAAAAGAGTTGGTAGCTCTT
GATCCGGCAAACAAACCACCGCTGGTAGCGGTGGTTTTTTTGTTTGCAAGCAGCAGATTACGCGCAGAAA
AAAAGGATCTCAAGAAGATCCTTTGATCTTTTCTACGGGGTCTGACGCTCAGTGGAACGAAAACTCACGT
TAAGGGATTTTGGTCATGAGATTATCAAAAAGGATCTTCACCTAGATCCTTTTAAATTAAAAATGAAGTT
TTAAATCAATCTAAAGTATATATGAGTAAACTTGGTCTGACAGTTACCAATGCTTAATCAGTGAGGCACC
TATCTCAGCGATCTGTCTATTTCGTTCATCCATAGTTGCCTGACTCCCCGTCGTGTAGATAACTACGATA
CGGGAGGGCTTACCATCTGGCCCCAGTGCTGCAATGATACCGCGAGACCCACGCTCACCGGCTCCAGATT
TATCAGCAATAAACCAGCCAGCCGGAAGGGCCGAGCGCAGAAGTGGTCCTGCAACTTTATCCGCCTCCAT
CCAGTCTATTAATTGTTGCCGGGAAGCTAGAGTAAGTAGTTCGCCAGTTAATAGTTTGCGCAACGTTGTT
GCCATTGCTGCAGGCATCGTGGTGTCACGCTCGTCGTTTGGTATGGCTTCATTCAGCTCCGGTTCCCAAC
GATCAAGGCGAGTTACATGATCCCCCATGTTGTGCAAAAAAGCGGTTAGCTCCTTCGGTCCTCCGATCGT
TGTCAGAAGTAAGTTGGCCGCAGTGTTATCACTCATGGTTATGGCAGCACTGCATAATTCTCTTACTGTC
ATGCCATCCGTAAGATGCTTTTCTGTGACTGGTGAGTACTCAACCAAGTCATTCTGAGAATAGTGTATGC
GGCGACCGAGTTGCTCTTGCCCGGCGTCAACACGGGATAATACCGCGCCACATAGCAGAACTTTAAAAGT
GCTCATCATTGGAAAACGTTCTTCGGGGCGAAAACTCTCAAGGATCTTACCGCTGTTGAGATCCAGTTCG
ATGTAACCCACTCGTGCACCCAACTGATCTTCAGCATCTTTTACTTTCACCAGCGTTTCTGGGTGAGCAA
AAACAGGAAGGCAAAATGCCGCAAAAAAGGGAATAAGGGCGACACGGAAATGTTGAATACTCATACTCTT
CCTTTTTCAATATTATTGAAGCATTTATCAGGGTTATTGTCTCATGAGCGGATACATATTTGAATGTATT
TAGAAAAATAAACAAATAGGGGTTCCGCGCACATTTCCCCGAAAAGTGCCACCTGACGTCTAAGAAACCA
TTATTATCATGACATTAACCTATAAAAATAGGCGTATCACGAGGCCCTTTCGTCTTCAAGAATTCCCGAC
ACCATCGAATGGTGCAAAACCTTTCGCGGTATGGCATGATAGCGCCCGGAAGAGAGTCAATTCAGGGTGG
TGAATGTGAAACCAGTAACGTTATACGATGTCGCAGAGTATGCCGGTGTCTCTTATCAGACCGTTTCCCG
CGTGGTGAACCAGGCCAGCCACGTTTCTGCGAAAACGCGGGAAAAAGTGGAAGCGGCGATGGCGGAGCTG
AATTACATTCCCAACCGCGTGGCACAACAACTGGCGGGCAAACAGTCGTTGCTGATTGGCGTTGCCACCT
CCAGTCTGGCCCTGCACGCGCCGTCGCAAATTGTCGCGGCGATTAAATCTCGCGCCGATCAACTGGGTGC
CAGCGTGGTGGTGTCGATGGTAGAACGAAGCGGCGTCGAAGCCTGTAAAGCGGCGGTGCACAATCTTCTC
GCGCAACGCGTCAGTGGGCTGATCATTAACTATCCGCTGGATGACCAGGATGCCATTGCTGTGGAAGCTG
CCTGCACTAATGTTCCGGCGTTATTTCTTGATGTCTCTGACCAGACACCCATCAACAGTATTATTTTCTC
CCATGAAGACGGTACGCGACTGGGCGTGGAGCATCTGGTCGCATTGGGTCACCAGCAAATCGCGCTGTTA
GCGGGCCCATTAAGTTCTGTCTCGGCGCGTCTGCGTCTGGCTGGCTGGCATAAATATCTCACTCGCAATC
AAATTCAGCCGATAGCGGAACGGGAAGGCGACTGGAGTGCCATGTCCGGTTTTCAACAAACCATGCAAAT
GCTGAATGAGGGCATCGTTCCCACTGCGATGCTGGTTGCCAACGATCAGATGGCGCTGGGCGCAATGCGC
GCCATTACCGAGTCCGGGCTGCGCGTTGGTGCGGATATCTCGGTAGTGGGATACGACGATACCGAAGACA
GCTCATGTTATATCCCGCCGTTAACCACCATCAAACAGGATTTTCGCCTGCTGGGGCAAACCAGCGTGGA
CCGCTTGCTGCAACTCTCTCAGGGCCAGGCGGTGAAGGGCAATCAGCTGTTGCCCGTCTCACTGGTGAAA
AGAAAAACCACCCTGGCGCCCAATACGCAAACCGCCTCTCCCCGCGCGTTGGCCGATTCATTAATGCAGC
TGGCACGACAGGTTTCCCGACTGGAAAGCGGGCAGTGAGCGCAACGCAATTAATGTAAGTTAGCTCACTC
ATTAGGCACAATTCTCATGTTTGACAGCTTATCATCGACTGCACGGTGCACCAATGCTTCTGGCGTCAGG
CAGCCATCGGAAGCTGTGGTATGGCTGTGCAGGTCGTAAATCACTGCATAATTCGTGTCGCTCAAGGCGC
ACTCCCGTTCTGGATAATGTTTTTTGCGCCGACATCATAACGGTTCTGGCAAATATTCTGAAATGAGCTG
